>Addgene plasmid #15016 | RCAS chick Pax6 (DM#226) | addgene partial sequence | sequence record 21587 | 15016 with RCAS-F
GCTATTGGTAATTGTGAAATACGCTTTTGTCTGTGTGCTGCAGGAGCTGAGCTGACTCTGCTGGTGGCCT
CGCGTACCACTGTGGCATCGATAAGCTTGATGGGACCCCGCTGCCCCGGCCCACCATGCAGAACAGTCAC
AGCGGCGTGAACCAGCTCGGCGGGGTGTTCGTCAACGGGAGGCCGCTGCCCGACTCCACGCGGCAGAAGA
TCGTGGAACTCGCGCACAGCGGCGCGCGGCCGTGCGACATCTCCCGAATCCTGCAGACCCATGCAGATGC
AAAAGTCCAAGTGCTGGACAATCAAAACGTGTCGAATGGATGTGTGAGTAAAATTTTGGGCAGGTATTAC
GAAACTGGCTCCATCAGGCCCAGGGCGATCGGAGGTAGTAAGCCGAGAGTAGCGACTCCCGAAGTTGTAA
GCAAAATAGCGCAGTATAAACGAGAGTGCCCCTCCATCTTTGCGTGGGAGATTCGAGACAGATTACTCTC
GGAGGGGGTCTGTACCAACGATAACATACCCAGTGTGTCGTCGATAAACAGAGTCCTCCGCAACCTGGCT
AGCGAAAAGCAACAGATGGGTGCCGACGGGATGTACGACAAGCTAAGGATGCTGAACGGGCAGACGGGGA
NATGGGGCACCCGGCCCGGCTGGTATCCCGGCACCTCGGTACCCGGGCA
