[The description below was written by a language model from this plasmid's Addgene catalogue record.]
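Description:
RCAS chick Pax6 (DM#226) is an avian retroviral expression plasmid built on the RCAS (A) backbone, recorded as about 11.5 kb without insert. RCAS vectors are replication-competent proviral constructs derived from Rous sarcoma virus. The viral LTRs and the gag, pol and env genes are retained, and the src oncogene is replaced by a cloning site that accepts a foreign gene. The "(A)" designation refers to the subgroup A envelope, which restricts infection to cells bearing the matching avian receptor. In bacteria the plasmid is selected with ampicillin. The copy number is listed as unknown, and the record names no origin of replication.

The payload is chicken (G. gallus) Pax6, an insert of roughly 2 kb encoding the paired-box/homeodomain transcription factor. It was placed into the vector by restriction cloning at ClaI on both the 5′ and 3′ sides, and whether those sites survived is not recorded. Because a single enzyme was used, orientation cannot be inferred from the cloning scheme alone. No separate internal promoter, epitope tag or reporter is listed. In standard RCAS designs the inserted gene is expressed from a spliced message driven by the viral LTR, but no feature table accompanies this entry to confirm the arrangement.

Constructs of this type are generally transfected into permissive avian cells to produce infectious virus that spreads through the culture or embryonic tissue, giving sustained misexpression of the inserted gene. Here, that would support gain-of-function studies of Pax6 in chick development. The associated publication concerns pancreas development, although the record does not state the specific experiment for which this plasmid was made.
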