Addgene plasmid #15016: RCAS chick Pax6 (DM#226)
Depositing lab: Douglas Melton. Depositing organization: Harvard University. Publication: Development of the pancreas in Xenopus laevis. Kelly OG, Melton DA. Dev Dyn. 2000 Aug . 218(4):615-27. 10.1002/1097-0177(2000)9999:9999<::AID-DVDY1027>3.0.CO;2-8 PubMed 10906780.
Backbone
  Vector backbone: RCAS (A)
  Backbone size w/o insert (bp): 11500
  Vector type: Retroviral ; avian
Growth in bacteria
  Bacterial resistance: Ampicillin, 100 μg/mL
  Growth temperature: 37°C
  Growth strain: DH5alpha
  Copy number: Unknown
Gene/Insert
  Gene/Insert name: Pax6
  Species: G. gallus (chicken)
  Insert size (bp): 2000
  Entrez Gene: PAX6 (a.k.a. PAX-6)
  Cloning method: Restriction Enzyme; 5′ cloning site ClaI (unknown if destroyed); 3′ cloning site ClaI (unknown if destroyed)
  Sequencing primers: 5′ RCAS-F
Terms and licenses: Academic/Nonprofit Terms; Industry Terms: Not Available to Industry
How to cite: RCAS chick Pax6 (DM#226) was a gift from Douglas Melton (Addgene plasmid # 15016 ; http://n2t.net/addgene:15016 ; RRID:Addgene_15016)
